>Addgene plasmid #186747 | peGFP-N1-Cofilin | addgene full sequence | sequence record 372871 | Addgene NGS Result
CTGTGGATAACCGTATTACCGCCATGCATTAGTTATTAATAGTAATCAATTACGGGGTCATTAGTTCATA
GCCCATATATGGAGTTCCGCGTTACATAACTTACGGTAAATGGCCCGCCTGGCTGACCGCCCAACGACCC
CCGCCCATTGACGTCAATAATGACGTATGTTCCCATAGTAACGCCAATAGGGACTTTCCATTGACGTCAA
TGGGTGGAGTATTTACGGTAAACTGCCCACTTGGCAGTACATCAAGTGTATCATATGCCAAGTACGCCCC
CTATTGACGTCAATGACGGTAAATGGCCCGCCTGGCATTATGCCCAGTACATGACCTTATGGGACTTTCC
TACTTGGCAGTACATCTACGTATTAGTCATCGCTATTACCATGGTGATGCGGTTTTGGCAGTACATCAAT
GGGCGTGGATAGCGGTTTGACTCACGGGGATTTCCAAGTCTCCACCCCATTGACGTCAATGGGAGTTTGT
TTTGGCACCAAAATCAACGGGACTTTCCAAAATGTCGTAACAACTCCGCCCCATTGACGCAAATGGGCGG
TAGGCGTGTACGGTGGGAGGTCTATATAAGCAGAGCTGGTTTAGTGAACCGTCAGATCCGCTAGCGCTAC
CGGACTCAGATCTCGAGCTCAAGCTTCGAATTCATGGCCTCCGGTGTGGCTGTCTCTGATGGTGTCATCA
AGGTGTTCAACGACATGAAGGTGCGTAAGTCTTCAACGCCAGAGGAGGTGAAGAAGCGCAAGAAGGCGGT
GCTCTTCTGCCTGAGTGAGGACAAGAAGAACATCATCCTGGAGGAGGGCAAGGAGATCCTGGTGGGCGAT
GTGGGCCAGACTGTCGACGATCCCTACGCCACCTTTGTCAAGATGCTGCCAGATAAGGACTGCCGCTATG
CCCTCTATGATGCAACCTATGAGACCAAGGAGAGCAAGAAGGAGGATCTGGTGTTTATCTTCTGGGCCCC
CGAGTCTGCGCCCCTTAAGAGCAAAATGATTTATGCCAGCTCCAAGGACGCCATCAAGAAGAAGCTGACA
GGGATCAAGCATGAATTGCAAGCAAACTGCTACGAGGAGGTCAAGGACCGCTGCACCCTGGCAGAGAAGC
TGGGGGGCAGTGCGGTCATCTCCCTGGAGGGCAAGCCTTTGTGGGATCCACCGGTCGCCACCATGGTGAG
CAAGGGCGAGGAGCTGTTCACCGGGGTGGTGCCCATCCTGGTCGAGCTGGACGGCGACGTAAACGGCCAC
AAGTTCAGCGTGTCCGGCGAGGGCGAGGGCGATGCCACCTACGGCAAGCTGACCCTGAAGTTCATCTGCA
CCACCGGCAAGCTGCCCGTGCCCTGGCCCACCCTCGTGACCACCCTGACCTACGGCGTGCAGTGCTTCAG
CCGCTACCCCGACCACATGAAGCAGCACGACTTCTTCAAGTCCGCCATGCCCGAAGGCTACGTCCAGGAG
CGCACCATCTTCTTCAAGGACGACGGCAACTACAAGACCCGCGCCGAGGTGAAGTTCGAGGGCGACACCC
TGGTGAACCGCATCGAGCTGAAGGGCATCGACTTCAAGGAGGACGGCAACATCCTGGGGCACAAGCTGGA
GTACAACTACAACAGCCACAACGTCTATATCATGGCCGACAAGCAGAAGAACGGCATCAAGGTGAACTTC
AAGATCCGCCACAACATCGAGGACGGCAGCGTGCAGCTCGCCGACCACTACCAGCAGAACACCCCCATCG
GCGACGGCCCCGTGCTGCTGCCCGACAACCACTACCTGAGCACCCAGTCCGCCCTGAGCAAAGACCCCAA
CGAGAAGCGCGATCACATGGTCCTGCTGGAGTTCGTGACCGCCGCCGGGATCACTCTCGGCATGGACGAG
CTGTACAAGTAAAGCGGCCGCGACTCTAGATCATAATCAGCCATACCACATTTGTAGAGGTTTTACTTGC
TTTAAAAAACCTCCCACACCTCCCCCTGAACCTGAAACATAAAATGAATGCAATTGTTGTTGTTAACTTG
TTTATTGCAGCTTATAATGGTTACAAATAAAGCAATAGCATCACAAATTTCACAAATAAAGCATTTTTTT
CACTGCATTCTAGTTGTGGTTTGTCCAAACTCATCAATGTATCTTAAGGCGTAAATTGTAAGCGTTAATA
TTTTGTTAAAATTCGCGTTAAATTTTTGTTAAATCAGCTCATTTTTTAACCAATAGGCCGAAATCGGCAA
AATCCCTTATAAATCAAAAGAATAGACCGAGATAGGGT
[37 nt withheld, positions 2279-2315]
AAAGAACGTGGACTCCAACGTCAAAGG
[49 nt withheld, positions 2343-2391]
T
[91 nt withheld, positions 2393-2483]
G
[124 nt withheld, positions 2485-2608]
CAGGTGGCACTTTTCGGGGAAATGTGCGCGGAACCCCTATTTGTTTATTTTTCTAAATACATTCAAATAT
GTATCCGCTCATGAGACAATAACCCTGATAAATGCTTCAATAATATTGAAAAAGGAAGAGTCCTGAGGCG
GAAAGAACCAGCTGTGGAATGTGTGTCAGTTAGGGTGTGGAAAGTCCCCAGGCTCCCCAGCAGGCAGAAG
TATGCAAAGCATGCATCTCAATTAGTCAGCAACCAGGTGTGGAAAGTCCCCAGGCTCCCCAGCAGGCAGA
AGTATGCAAAGCATGCATCTCAATTAGTCAGCAACCATAGTCCCGCCCCTAACTCCGCCCATCCCGCCCC
TAACTCCGCCCAGTTCCGCCCATTCTCCGCCCCATGGCTGACTAATTTTTTTTATTTATGCAGAGGCCGA
GGCCGCCTCGGCCTCTGAGCTATTCCAGAAGTAGTGAGGAGGCTTTTTTGGAGGCCTAGGCTTTTGCAAA
GATCGATCAAGAGACAGGATGAGGATCGTTTCGCATGATTGAACAAGATGGATTGCACGCAGGTTCTCCG
GCCGCTTGGGTGGAGAGGCTATTCGGCTATGACTGGGCACAACAGACAATCGGCTGCTCTGATGCCGCCG
TGTTCCGGCTGTCAGCGCAGGGGCGCCCGGTTCTTTTTGTCAAGACCGACCTGTCCGGTGCCCTGAATGA
ACTGCAAGACGAGGCAGCGCGGCTATCGTGGCTGGCCACGACGGGCGTTCCTTGCGCAGCTGTGCTCGAC
GTTGTCACTGAAGCGGGAAGGGACTGGCTGCTATTGGGCGAAGTGCCGGGGCAGGATCTCCTGTCATCTC
ACCTTGCTCCTGCCGAGAAAGTATCCATCATGGCTGATGCAATGCGGCGGCTGCATACGCTTGATCCGGC
TACCTGCCCATTCGACCACCAAGCGAAACATCGCATCGAGCGAGCACGTACTCGGATGGAAGCCGGTCTT
GTCGATCAGGATGATCTGGACGAAGAGCATCAGGGGCTCGCGCCAGCCGAACTGTTCGCCAGGCTCAAGG
CGAGCATGCCCGACGGCGAGGATCTCGTCGTGACCCATGGCGATGCCTGCTTGCCGAATATCATGGTGGA
AAATGGCCGCTTTTCTGGATTCATCGACTGTGGCCGGCTGGGTGTGGCGGACCGCTATCAGGACATAGCG
TTGGCTACCCGTGATATTGCTGAAGAGCTTGGCGGCGAATGGGCTGACCGCTTCCTCGTGCTTTACGGTA
TCGCCGCTCCCGATTCGCAGCGCATCGCCTTCTATCGCCTTCTTGACGAGTTCTTCTGAGCGGGACTCTG
GGGTTCGAAATGACCGACCAAGCGACGCCCAACCTGCCATCACGAGATTTCGATTCCACCGCCGCCTTCT
ATGAAAGGTTGGGCTTCGGAATCGTTTTCCGGGACGCCGGCTGGATGATCCTCCAGCGCGGGGATCTCAT
GCTGGAGTTCTTCGCCCACCCTAGGGGGAGGCTAACTGAAACACGGAAGGAGACAATACCGGAAGGAACC
CGCGCTATGACGGCAATAAAAAGACAGAATAAAACGCACGGTGTTGGGTCGTTTGTTCATAAACGCGGGG
TTCGGTCCCAGGGCTGGCACTCTGTCGATACCCCACCGAGACCCCATTGGGGCCAATACGCCCGCGTTTC
TTCCTTTTCCCCACCCCACCCCCCAAGTTCGGGTGAAGGCCCAGGGCTCGCAGCCAACGTCGGGGCGGCA
GGCCCTGCCATAGCCTCAGGTTACTCATATATACTTTAGATTGATTTAAAACTTCATTTTTAATTTAAAA
GGATCTAGGTGAAGATCCTTTTTGATAATCTCATGACCAAAATCCCTTAACGTGAGTTTTCGTTCCACTG
AGCGTCAGACCCCGTAGAAAAGATCAAAGGATCTTCTTGAGATCCTTTTTTTCTGCGCGTAATCTGCTGC
TTGCAAACAAAAAAACCACCGCTACCAGCGGTGGTTTGTTTGCCGGATCAAGAGCTACCAACTCTTTTTC
CGAAGGTAACTGGCTTCAGCAGAGCGCAGATACCAAATACTGTTCTTCTAGTGTAGCCGTAGTTAGGCCA
CCACTTCAAGAACTCTGTAGCACCGCCTACATACCTCGCTCTGCTAATCCTGTTACCAGTGGCTGCTGCC
AGTGGCGATAAGTCGTGTCTTACCGGGTTGGACTCAAGACGATAGTTACCGGATAAGGCGCAGCGGTCGG
GCTGAACGGGGGGTTCGTGCACACAGCCCAGCTTGGAGCGAACGACCTACACCGAACTGAGATACCTACA
GCGTGAGCTATGAGAAAGCGCCACGCTTCCCGAAGGGAGAAAGGCGGACAGGTATCCGGTAAGCGGCAGG
GTCGGAACAGGAGAGCGCACGAGGGAGCTTCCAGGGGGAAACGCCTGGTATCTTTATAGTCCTGTCGGGT
TTCGCCACCTCTGACTTGAGCGTCGATTTTTGTGATGCTCGTCAGGGGGGCGGAGCCTATGGAAAAACGC
CAGCAACGCGGCCTTTTTACGGTTCCTGGCCTTTTGCTGGCCTTTTGCTCACATGTTCTTTCCTGCGTTA
TCCCCTGATT
Features (pLannotate 1.2.2; 15 found; start..end, strand, type, name):
     90..393     +  enhancer       CMV enhancer: human cytomegalovirus immediate early enhancer
    394..597     +  promoter       CMV promoter: human cytomegalovirus (CMV) immediate early promoter
    620..663     +  misc_feature   MCS (fragment): multiple cloning site
    664..1161    +  CDS            CFL1: COF1_HUMAN - Also known as CFL. Experimental evidence at protein level: Swiss-Prot protein existence level 1. Binds to F-actin and exhibits pH-sensitive F-actin depolymerizing activity (PubMed:11812157). In conjunction with the subcortical maternal complex (SCMC), plays an essential role for zygotes to progress beyond the first embryonic cell divisions via regulation of actin dynamics (PubMed:15580268). Required for the centralization of the mitotic spindle and symmetric division of zygotes (By similarity). Plays a role in the regulation of cell morphology and cytoskeletal organization in epit
   1183..1902    +  CDS            EGFP: the original enhanced GFP (Yang et al., 1996) mammalian codon-optimized
   1919..2002    +  CDS            large T antigen (fragment): large T antigen from SV40 (simian virus 40)
   2025..2146    +  polyA_signal   SV40 poly(A) signal: SV40 polyadenylation signal
   2180..2608    -  rep_origin     f1 ori (sequence partly withheld): f1 bacteriophage origin of replication; arrow indicates direction of (+) strand synthesis
   2635..2739    +  promoter       AmpR promoter: bla
   2741..3098    +  promoter       SV40 promoter: SV40 enhancer and early promoter
   3133..3927    +  CDS            NeoR/KanR: aminoglycoside phosphotransferase from Tn5; aph(3')-II (or nptII); confers resistance to neomycin, kanamycin, and G418 (Geneticin®)
   3948..4100    +  CDS            ble (fragment): BLE_KLEPN - Experimental evidence at protein level: Swiss-Prot protein existence level 1. Binding protein with a strong affinity to the bleomycin family of antibiotics. Binds to CL990; an antimitotic-antibiotic compound. From Klebsiella pneumoniae.
   4159..4206    +  polyA_signal   HSV TK poly(A) signal: herpes simplex virus thymidine kinase polyadenylation signal (Cole and Stacy, 1985)
   4297..4313    -  polyA_signal   bGH poly(A) signal (fragment): bovine growth hormone polyadenylation signal
   4535..5123    +  rep_origin     ori: high-copy-number ColE1/pMB1/pBR322/pUC origin of replication
