[The description below was written by a language model from this plasmid's Addgene catalogue record and pLannotate feature annotations shown in this document.]
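Description:
peGFP-N1-Cofilin is a mammalian expression plasmid built on the pEGFP-N1 backbone that produces wild-type human cofilin-1 (CFL1) fused at its C terminus to EGFP. The cofilin coding sequence, recorded as deriving from a synthetic gene, was placed in the multiple cloning site between EcoRI and BamHI sites, both of which remain intact. It sits directly downstream of the human cytomegalovirus immediate-early enhancer and promoter. The EGFP open reading frame follows after a short linker region left by the cloning site, so the two are translated as a single cofilin-EGFP fusion protein. An SV40 polyadenylation signal terminates the transcript.

The 5.2 kb plasmid is maintained in E. coli at high copy through a ColE1/pUC-type origin and is selected with kanamycin. Its single NeoR/KanR gene (Tn5 aminoglycoside phosphotransferase) is preceded by both a bacterial bla-type promoter and the SV40 enhancer/early promoter and is followed by an HSV TK polyadenylation signal. This arrangement lets the same marker confer kanamycin resistance in bacteria and G418 resistance in transfected mammalian cells. An f1 phage origin is also present, which permits single-stranded DNA production. The short annotated fragments of SV40 large T antigen, ble and a bGH polyadenylation signal are probably backbone remnants or partial annotation matches rather than functional elements.

Cofilin-1 binds F-actin and promotes its depolymerisation, so this construct allows the protein to be expressed and its localisation followed by fluorescence in mammalian cells. The associated publication concerns cofilin signalling in dendritic cell migration through the extracellular matrix.
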