Addgene plasmid #186747: peGFP-N1-Cofilin
Purpose: Expresses wildtype GFP-tagged human cofilin in mammalian cells
Depositing lab: Geert van den Bogaart. Depositing organization: University of Groningen. Publication: Atypical cofilin signaling drives dendritic cell migration through the extracellular matrix via nuclear deformation. Warner H, Franciosa G, van der Borg G, Coenen B, Faas F, Koenig C, de Boer R, Classens R, Maassen S, Baranov MV, Mahajan S, Dabral D, Bianchi F, van Hilten N, Risselada HJ, Roos WH, Olsen JV, Cano LQ, van den Bogaart G. Cell Rep. 2024 Feb 27;43(3):113866. doi: 10.1016/j.celrep.2024.113866. PubMed 38416638.
Backbone
  Vector backbone: pEGFP-N1
  Vector type: Mammalian Expression
Growth in bacteria
  Bacterial resistance: Kanamycin, 50 μg/mL
  Growth temperature: 37°C
  Growth strain: DH5alpha
  Copy number: High Copy
Gene/Insert
  Gene/Insert name: Cofilin-1 (alt names: p18; CFL1)
  Species: H. sapiens (human)
  GenBank ID: NM_005507.2
  Entrez Gene: CFL1 (a.k.a. CFL, HEL-S-15, cofilin)
  Tag / fusion protein: GFP (C terminal on insert)
  Cloning method: Restriction Enzyme; 5′ cloning site EcoRI (not destroyed); 3′ cloning site BamHI (not destroyed)
  Sequencing primers: 5′ TAACAACTCCGCCCCATT; 3′ GTCCAGCTCGACCAGGATGGG
Resource information
  A portion of this plasmid was derived from a plasmid made by: Synthetic gene
Terms and licenses: Academic/Nonprofit Terms; Industry Terms: Not Available to Industry
How to cite: peGFP-N1-Cofilin was a gift from Geert van den Bogaart (Addgene plasmid # 186747 ; http://n2t.net/addgene:186747 ; RRID:Addgene_186747)
